>Addgene plasmid #149615 | pBSV2G_PflaBS-sgRNA500 | addgene full sequence | sequence record 311473 | Addgene NGS Result
AAGTAATTTCTTACTTGATACTTTTCTATTTCATTAATCTTTCTTTCTTCTTTTATATTATTTTTATTAT
TTAAACACTCCTTTAAATCTACACTCCCATTTTTAGTAAATCTATCTTTAAGGCCCCTTGAAACTCTATT
TTGAAATCTTAAATCTTTTTTTTCTTGAAAGTATTTATAGATTTTTTGGTAACATTCTTTTTTTGAAAAA
TTAAGTTGATAGTATATTTCGGTCCCCAAATTTACCCCTAAGTGTTTGTGATAATTAGTTGTGACTTTAA
ATTCTTTTTCTAATTTGTAAAGGTAATTTTGCAGTGTTTTTAGTTTAACGGGTGTTTGACTATTTCTTTT
AAGGTTTTCATTAAAGTAATAGAGTATGTTTTTTTGTGTGTATTTCTTATATGTTTTATTTATGTACGCT
AGTGTTGAGATAAGGACTACTAATTTATACTGTAATTTATTGTAGCAAGTTGTGGTTTTACTGGTTTTGT
TTATATTAGATAAGTTTTCCATTTATAGCTCCTTGAATACCGGATTTTTTATCTATAAAGTATATATATC
ACAATTTTGATTTAAAAGTAAATTCTTTTTTTAAAAATACAAAAATTTTTTATAAATTATATAGACCATG
ATATTGTATTAATACTAATTGATTTTAATTTAAGGTTGAACTAAAATAAACATAGTTTTGTAGAAAATAA
TTTTTCATTATTTTGCTACTTGATATTGGATCGTAAAAATATTAGGGCTTTACAAAGTTCTTTTAAAAGA
GAATTTAGTAAAGCCCTAAGTCTTTTAATAAAAAATTTTTTGTAAAAAAGTTGGCAAAAATAGTTTTTGC
TATATATTTATATATAAGAAAAAATTCAATACTCAAGGAGATAAAAAATGGAAAACTTAAACAATAATCC
ACAAAAAATTAATCAAATAAATAAGCAAACTAATTTTATTGGTTTTGAAAATTTTATAGAACTTGATAAT
CAAGTTAATCAAACTAAAGAAAAAAGTAAATTAAGTAAGATAGGTAAGAAATTACCCGGAATAAGCAGTC
AAGTCTAGTGCGGCCGCGCCCAATACGCAAACCGCCTCTCCCCGCGCGTTGGCCGATTCATTAATGCAGC
TGGCACGACAGGTTTCCCGACTGGAAAGCGGGCAGTGAGCGCAACGCAATTAATGTGAGTTAGCTCACTC
ATTAGGCACCCCAGGCTTTACACTTTATGCTTCCGGCTCGTATGTTGTGTGGAATTGTGAGCGGATAACA
ATTTCACACAGGAAACAGCTATGACATGATTACGAATTCGAGCTCTGTCTGTCGCCTCTTGTGGCTTCCG
GAGGAGTTATTTATAATAAAATAAAGAATTACGACTTGAAAATTTTTAATCAAAAAAATAAAGTTGAAGA
TTATAAAAAGAAGTACGAAGATAGAGAGAGAAAAGTGGAAGGTGAACTTAATACCTTGGATTTTACCGTT
AAGCGCATGAAAGATCAAGAAAATACATTAAAGGCTTTTGATTTTAATCAAAGAAATAAATAATAATAAT
TATTTTTAATGCTATTGCTATTTGCGTTTCTTTTTTTTTAATTTTTGTGCTATTCTTTTTAACGGAAGAG
CCAAAGTCAACACTTATAGACAAATATGATCTTTCTAACCTTCACGAAATAGCATCAGGGGGAGCACCTT
TGTCTAAGGAAGTAGGAGAGGCAGTTGCAAAGAGGTTTCATTTACCCGGAATTAGGCAAGGATATGGGTT
AACAGAAACCACATCTGCAATTTTAATTACACCTGAAGGAGATGATAAACCAGGAGCTGTTGGGAAGGTT
GTTCCTTTTTTTGAGGCTAAAGTTGTTGATTTAGATACTGGAAAGACTTTAGGAGTTAATCAAAGAGGCG
AGTTATGTGTAAGAGGACCTATGATAATGTCAGGATACGTAAATAATCCAGAAGCTACAAATGCATTGAT
AGATAAAGATGGTTGGTTACACTCAGGCGATATAGCTTATTGGGACGAAGATGAACACTTTTTTATAGTT
GATAGATTGAAATCTTTGATTAAGTATAAAGGTTATCAAGTAGCTCCAGCAGAATTGGAAAGTATTTTAT
TGCAACACCCAGCTCTTCCGTTTTAGAGCTAGAAATAGCAAGTTAAAATAAGGCTAGTCCGTTATCAACT
TGAAAAAGTGGCACCGAGTCGGTGCTTTTTTTGAAGCTTGGCACTGGCCGTCGTTTTACAACGTCGTGAC
TGGGAAAACCCTGGCGTTACCCAACTTAATCGCCTTGCAGCACATCCCCCTTTCGCCAGCTGGCGTAATA
GCGAAGAGGCCCGCACCGATCGCCCTTCCCAACAGTTGCGCAGCCTGAATGGCGAATGGCGCGGCCGCCC
TAGGTTAATACCCGAGCTTCAAGGAAGATTTCCTATTAAGGTTGAACTTAAGAGCTTAAGCATAGACGAT
TTGAAAAAAATTTTAAAACAAACAAAAAATTCTTTAATAAAACAATATGTTGCGATGTTTAAGGTTTATG
ATTTAGATTTAAAGTTTAGTGAGGAAGCTATAGATAGAATTGCAGAGCTTACTTTTAATATGAATCTTGA
GAGTGAAAATCTTGGTGCCAGAAGACTTCACGGTGTTATGGAAATAGTGCTTGCAGATCTTTTTTTTGAA
GTGCCTGGCAGTAAGTTGAAAAAATTTGAAATAAACTTGGACTATGTTAATAAAAAAATACAAATTAACG
AACAAAAAGATTTGAATTATTATATAATTTAGTTAAAAGCAATTTTAAATGAGGGAGGTTTCCATATGTT
ACGCAGCAGCAACGATGTTACGCAGCAGGGCAGTCGCCCTAAAACAAAGTTAGGTGGCTCAAGTATGGGC
ATCATTCGCACATGTAGGCTCGGCCCTGACCAAGTCAAATCCATGCGGGCTGCTCTTGATCTTTTCGGTC
GTGAGTTCGGAGACGTAGCCACCTACTCCCAACATCAGCCGGACTCCGATTACCTCGGGAACTTGCTCCG
TAGTAAGACATTCATCGCGCTTGCTGCCTTCGACCAAGAAGCGGTTGTTGGCGCTCTCGCGGCTTACGTT
CTGCCCAAGTTTGAGCAGCCGCGTAGTGAGATCTATATCTATGATCTCGCAGTCTCCGGCGAGCACCGGA
GGCAGGGCATTGCCACCGCGCTCATCAATCTCCTCAAGCATGAGGCCAACGCGCTTGGTGCTTATGTGAT
CTACGTGCAAGCAGATTACGGTGACGATCCCGCAGTGGCTCTCTATACAAAGTTGGGCATACGGGAAGAA
GTGATGCACTTTGATATCGACCCAAGTACCGCCACCTAACAATTCGTTCAAGCCGAGATCGGCTTACGCG
TCCAAAATCCCTTAACGTGAGTTTTCGTTCCACTGAGCGTCAGACCCCGTAGAAAAGATCAAAGGATCTT
CTTGAGATCCTTTTTTTCTGCGCGTAATCTGCTGCTTGCAAACAAAAAAACCACCGCTACCAGCGGTGGT
TTGTTTGCCGGATCAAGAGCTACCAACTCTTTTTCCGAAGGTAACTGGCTTCAGCAGAGCGCAGATACCA
AATACTGTTCTTCTAGTGTAGCCGTAGTTAGGCCACCACTTCAAGAACTCTGTAGCACCGCCTACATACC
TCGCTCTGCTAATCCTGTTACCAGTGGCTGCTGCCAGTGGCGATAAGTCGTGTCTTACCGGGTTGGACTC
AAGACGATAGTTACCGGATAAGGCGCAGCGGTCGGGCTGAACGGGGGGTTCGTGCACACAGCCCAGCTTG
GAGCGAACGACCTACACCGAACTGAGATACCTACAGCGTGAGCTATGAGAAAGCGCCACGCTTCCCGAAG
GGAGAAAGGCGGACAGGTATCCGGTAAGCGGCAGGGTCGGAACAGGAGAGCGCACGAGGGAGCTTCCAGG
GGGAAACGCCTGGTATCTTTATAGTCCTGTCGGGTTTCGCCACCTCTGACTTGAGCGTCGATTTTTGTGA
TGCTCGTCAGGGGGGCGGAGCCTATGGAAAAACGCCAGCAACGCGGCCTTTTTACGGTTCCTGGCCTTTT
GCTGGCCTTTTGCTCACATGTTCTTTCCTGCACTAGATCCCCGGCAAGTTCATCCTTAGGGTTTTCATAT
CTCTTAAAAAGTCAATTTCTGCTTGATTAATTTCTTGTGGATTATTGTTTTTGCGGTTTTTCATTTTTTA
TCTCCTTGAGTATTGAATTTTTTCTTATATATAAAATATAGCAAAAACTATTTTTGCCAACTTTTTTACA
AAAAATTTTTTATTAAAACACTTAGGGCTTTGCTAAATTCTCTTTTAAAAGAACTTAGTAAAGCCCTATG
GATTTAAGAACTGATTATACTTACGTAGTAAAAATACTACAGATATTAATAGTATAGACCATATCAAAAT
CATAATCAATTTATATTTATCTAAAATTGTGGTCCATACAAAATACAAAAAAATTAGGTTTTTCTAAATT
CTATTTTAAAAGAACTTAGTAACACCTAATCTCTAAATTACTTACAAAATTCTAAAATTAGATTTTTAGT
TCTTCATATTTCTTTAAAAGTTTTTTAAGAAAATCTTTTTGATTTTCAAAAATTTCATGCATCATAAAAC
TAGTAAATTTGGATTTTTTTTTGTAAAAATCATAACTTTCTTGGGTTTTAAGTTGAAATCTTAATGGTTT
TATTGGATTTTGCCTAGATTTTTTTAACGCCGGACTTTCTTTATCTTTTATAAAATTATAAGAATTTTTA
ATACCATTTTCTATTAAATAATCTTCTTTTATAAGCCCCTCTTGCAGTGCAGTTGCTAATCTTAAATACT
TATACGCTTGAGTTTTTGCTACATCAAAGTCTTTTATAAAATCAAGAAAAGTTTTATAACCATCAAATTT
ATAATATTGATTATCTTTTATTTCTTTTAAAATTTTAATATTTTCCACCCTGTGGAATATTTCTTTTTTG
AAATTGTCATTTAACTTTTCCTTTAGTGTCTTGTAATAAGAAATTTTACTTTCATTAATCATTAAATTTT
GTTCAACATAAGTATCTATCTTTTTTGTTAAAACTTTAACAACACGTTTTTTTTCCATAAAAATTTTCCT
TTATTTTTGCAACATTTTCCTTAATTGATATAATTGTTACTATTTTAGATTTTTTAATATCCACTTAAGA
ATTAATCCCTCACTAGAATATTTTTTATTATAGAATTCATATACATGTTTTTCTAAATCTATAAATTTAT
CAACAATTGCTTTATTATAGGGTGTATCTATCTTTTCTTTTCTTAATAATCGTCTCATATTCTTTAAATA
ACAACAAACACTGCCGGTTTTAAACCTAAATTCTATGTAATATATTTTTGAAAAAGTATATACATTTTCA
ACCCCGTTTATTTCATACTTTACAAAAACATTATTTATTGGTTTTCTATAACCATAGTAAATGCCTAAAA
ATTTGTCCCCGTCTTTCATAGGATATAGATAAAGTTTTTGAATCTCTGATTTATCTAATAATTTTTCAAA
AAAAATTATACACCGCTTTTGTTTGTTACTAACTACTCTATGCAATGCCTTTAATATTTTTGTGTGATAT
ATATTTTTATCACCTTTTTTTTCTTTCAGCAGGAAGATACTTTCTTTTGGAAATTTAATTTTTTGTTCAT
TTATTCTTGCAGCCTTAAGTCCGATTTTCATATTTAATCCTTATATAGCCTTTCTATTTAATTCTTTTAA
ACTCAATAAACTTTTTTGGTTTTTCATTAGTTCTAATAATTCGCAATAATATGTGCAAAACACTTTATTG
TATTCTATTTTCTTTTGGTTATTCAAATATTCTTTTATAATTGGCTTTAGAAGTTCAATATTTACTTCTT
TTTTTAGTTGTTCAATAAGGATATTGAAAATGTTTGTTTTTAAATCTTGATAATTTTGTTGAGAATTTTC
TTTTTTTCTTTCAATTGACTTCTCTAATTTACGCTTTATATTGTTTAAATCGCTATATTTATGACTTTCA
ATAATAAAATGAGGCTTAAATTTGTAATTTTCGTATATTTTTTGGAAACTTGTTTCTAATTGTTTAGAAT
TATATTCATTTTTTTCAAATTCTTTTTGAGTGTTGCATAGAATTTCCTTTAATTTTTCTTGTTTTTCTTT
CATACAAGATTTAGTAAAATGTATATTTTTATTTTTTAGTAATTTAATTTCTATTATTTTTATGATTTTA
AGTATTTTGATTATATTATCTTTATCAATATTTAAATTGAATAAAATTGTAAGAAAAATTGAAAGAATTT
TTTTACATAAAAAGTTACATTTATTG
Features (pLannotate 1.2.2; 12 found; start..end, strand, type, name):
   1066..1158    +  CDS            lacI (fragment): lac repressor; lacI; The lac repressor binds to the lac operator to inhibit transcription in E. coli. This inhibition can be relieved by adding lactose or isopropyl-β-D-thiogalactopyranoside (IPTG).
   1171..1192    +  protein_bind   CAP binding site: CAP binding activates transcription in the presence of cAMP. E. coli catabolite activator protein
   1207..1237    +  promoter       lac promoter: promoter for the E. coli lac operon
   1245..1261    +  protein_bind   lac operator: The lac repressor binds to the lac operator to inhibit transcription in E. coli. This inhibition can be relieved by adding lactose or isopropyl-β-D-thiogalactopyranoside (IPTG). lac repressor encoded by lacI
   1306..1530    +  CDS            fliD (fragment): FLID_BORBU - Protein inferred from homology: Swiss-Prot protein existence level 3. Required for the morphogenesis and for the elongation of the flagellar filament by facilitating polymerization of the flagellin monomers at the tip of growing filament. Forms a capping structure, which prevents flagellin subunits (transported through the central channel of the flagellum) from leaking out without polymerization at the distal end (By similarity). From Borrelia burgdorferi (strain ATCC 35210 / B31 / CIP 102532 / DSM 4680).
   1614..2111    +  CDS            LUCI_PHOPY (fragment): Experimental evidence at protein level: Swiss-Prot protein existence level 1. Produces green light with a wavelength of 562 nm. From Photinus pyralis (Common eastern firefly) (Lampyris pyralis).
   2120..2195    +  misc_RNA       gRNA scaffold: guide RNA scaffold for the Streptococcus pyogenes CRISPR/Cas9 system
   2212..2366    +  CDS            lacZα (fragment): LacZα fragment of β-galactosidase; lacZ fragment
   2385..2759    +  CDS            hslU (fragment): HSLU_BORBU - Protein inferred from homology: Swiss-Prot protein existence level 3. ATPase subunit of a proteasome-like degradation complex; this subunit has chaperone activity. The binding of ATP and its subsequent hydrolysis by HslU are essential for unfolding of protein substrates subsequently hydrolyzed by HslV. HslU recognizes the N-terminal part of its protein substrates and unfolds these before they are guided to HslV for hydrolysis. From Borrelia burgdorferi (strain ATCC 35210 / B31 / CIP 102532 / DSM 4680).
   2796..3329    +  CDS            GmR: gentamycin acetyltransferase; aacC1; confers resistance to gentamycin
   3432..4020    +  rep_origin     ori: high-copy-number ColE1/pMB1/pBR322/pUC origin of replication
   4986..5002    -  promoter       ADH1 promoter (fragment): S. cerevisiae ADH1; promoter for alcohol dehydrogenase 1
