[The description below was written by a language model from this plasmid's Addgene catalogue record and pLannotate feature annotations shown in this document.]
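Description:
pBSV2G_PflaBS-sgRNA500 is an empty parental vector for expressing single guide RNAs in the Lyme disease spirochete Borrelia burgdorferi, built on the pBSV2G_2 backbone as part of a CRISPR interference platform for selective gene knockdown. It is catalogued as a high-copy bacterial expression/CRISPR plasmid. The 6,326 nt sequence carries a ColE1/pUC-type origin for propagation in E. coli and a gentamicin acetyltransferase gene (aacC1) as the selectable marker. The annotation does not identify the elements that would support replication in Borrelia. A large stretch downstream of the E. coli origin is unannotated apart from a 17-nt "ADH1 promoter" hit, which is almost certainly spurious.

The guide cassette is driven by the PflaBS promoter named in the record. In the feature table, this region appears as a Borrelia-derived segment matched to a fliD fragment, probably reflecting the genomic neighbourhood the promoter was taken from. It is followed by a roughly 500 bp fragment of firefly luciferase lying directly upstream of the Streptococcus pyogenes Cas9 gRNA scaffold. The position and size of this fragment, together with the "sgRNA500" name and the "empty gRNA cassette" note, suggest that it is a stuffer occupying the spacer position, to be replaced by a target-specific sequence, though the cloning sites are not recorded. A second Borrelia segment, matched to hslU, sits just upstream of the gentamicin gene and likely supplies its promoter. Remnants of lacI, the lac promoter/operator and lacZα flank the cassette as cloning-vector leftovers. No Cas9 or dCas9 gene is annotated, so the nuclease-dead effector would have to be supplied separately.
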