Addgene plasmid #149615: pBSV2G_PflaBS-sgRNA500
Purpose: (Empty Backbone) gRNA expression in B. burgdorferi, parental vector
Depositing lab: Christine Jacobs-Wagner. Depositing organization: Yale University. Publication: A CRISPR interference platform for selective downregulation of gene expression in Borrelia burgdorferi. Takacs CN, Scott M, Chang Y, Kloos ZA, Irnov I, Rosa PA, Liu J, Jacobs-Wagner C. Appl Environ Microbiol. 2020 Nov 30. pii: AEM.02519-20. doi: 10.1128/AEM.02519-20. PubMed 33257311.
Backbone
  Vector backbone: pBSV2G_2
  Backbone manufacturer: CJW lab
  Modifications to backbone: empty gRNA cassette
  Vector type: Bacterial Expression, CRISPR
Growth in bacteria
  Bacterial resistance: Gentamicin, 10 μg/mL
  Growth temperature: 30°C
  Growth strain: DH5alpha
  Copy number: High Copy
Gene/Insert
  Gene/Insert name: None
  Promoter: PflaBS
  Cloning method: Restriction Enzyme; 5′ cloning site Unknown (unknown if destroyed); 3′ cloning site Unknown (unknown if destroyed)
  Sequencing primers: 5′ Unknown
Terms and licenses: Academic/Nonprofit Terms; Industry Terms: Not Available to Industry
How to cite: pBSV2G_PflaBS-sgRNA500 was a gift from Christine Jacobs-Wagner (Addgene plasmid # 149615 ; http://n2t.net/addgene:149615 ; RRID:Addgene_149615)
